Addgene plasmid #172381: CVS-N2c-SypRFP
Purpose: Production of RVdG-CVS-N2c viral vectors for cell-type specific trans-synaptic retrograde labeling.
Depositing lab: Yoav Ben-Simon & Peter Jonas. Depositing organization: Institute of Science and Technology Austria (I.S.T. Austria). Publication: Fast, high-throughput production of improved rabies viral vectors for specific, efficient and versatile transsynaptic retrograde labeling. Sumser A, Joesch M, Jonas P, Ben-Simon Y. Elife. 2022 Aug 30;11:e79848. doi: 10.7554/eLife.79848. PubMed 36040301.
Backbone
  Vector backbone: Rabies CVS N2c(deltaG)
  Backbone manufacturer: Matthias J. Schnell, Thomas Jefferson University
  Backbone size w/o insert (bp): 14070
  Vector type: Neurotropic virus
Growth in bacteria
  Bacterial resistance: Ampicillin, 100 μg/mL
  Growth temperature: 37°C
  Growth strain: NEB Stable
  Copy number: Low Copy
Gene/Insert
  Gene/Insert name: Synaptophysin1-RFP fusion protein
  Species: Other
  Insert size (bp): 1692
  Cloning method: Restriction Enzyme; 5′ cloning site XmaI (not destroyed); 3′ cloning site NheI (not destroyed)
  Sequencing primers: 5′ GGAGGTTATCCTCGGGACTGGAATCG; 3′ GCCTCTTGGATGTGAAAAAAACTATTAACATCCCTC
Terms and licenses: Academic/Nonprofit Terms; Industry Terms: Not Available to Industry
Depositor comments: Please visit https://doi.org/10.1101/2021.12.23.474014 for bioRxiv preprint.
How to cite: CVS-N2c-SypRFP was a gift from Yoav Ben-Simon & Peter Jonas (Addgene plasmid # 172381 ; http://n2t.net/addgene:172381 ; RRID:Addgene_172381)
