[The description below was written by a language model from this plasmid's Addgene catalogue record and pLannotate feature annotations shown in this document.]
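Description:
CVS-N2c-SypRFP is a full-length cDNA (genome) plasmid for rescuing glycoprotein-deleted rabies virus of the CVS-N2c strain, catalogued as a neurotropic virus vector. The roughly 15.8 kb plasmid is maintained in E. coli through a ColE1/pUC-type origin and ampicillin resistance, although the record lists it as low copy and grown in a recombination-limiting strain. It also carries an f1 origin and remnants of a lac/lacZα cloning region.

The annotated viral genome contains the N, P, M and L open reading frames in their native order. The position normally occupied by the glycoprotein gene, between M and L, instead holds the insert, cloned between XmaI and NheI sites: mouse synaptophysin 1 followed by the red fluorescent protein TagRFP-T, described in the record as a fusion protein. Because it sits within the viral genome, this fusion should be expressed by the viral polymerase as a viral transcription unit. Upstream of the genome are a CMV enhancer/promoter and a T7 promoter followed by a hammerhead ribozyme fragment. Downstream are a hepatitis delta virus ribozyme and a T7 terminator. This arrangement lets the genome be transcribed in packaging cells by either cellular or T7 polymerase, with the flanking ribozymes trimming the transcript to exact viral ends so that it can be encapsidated and replicated. The short HIV-1 LTR and SET1 hits are fragments and probably annotation artefacts.

The stated purpose is production of RVdG-CVS-N2c vectors for cell-type-specific trans-synaptic retrograde labeling. Lacking G, the virus can spread only from cells that supply glycoprotein in trans. As synaptophysin is a synaptic vesicle protein, the fusion would be expected to concentrate red fluorescence at presynaptic sites, though the record does not say this explicitly.
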