Features (pLannotate 1.2.2; 23 found; start..end, strand, type, name):
     71..1420    +  CDS            N: NCAP_RABVH - Experimental evidence at protein level: Swiss-Prot protein existence level 1. Encapsidates the genome in a ratio of one protein N per nine ribonucleotides, protecting it from nucleases. If expressed without protein P it binds non-specifically RNA and therefore can bind it's own mRNA. Interaction with protein P abolishes any non-specific RNA binding, and prevents phosphorylation. The soluble N-P complex encapsidates specifically the genomic RNA, with protein N protecting the genome like a pearl necklace. The encapsidated genomic RNA is termed the nucleocapsid (NC) and serves as tem
   1514..2404    +  CDS            P: PHOSP_RABVC - Experimental evidence at protein level: Swiss-Prot protein existence level 1. Non catalytic polymerase cofactor and regulatory protein that plays a role in viral transcription and replication. Stabilizes the RNA polymerase L to the N-RNA template and binds the soluble protein N, preventing it from encapsidating non-genomic RNA. Also inhibits host IFN-alpha and IFN-beta signaling by binding and retaining phosphorylated STAT1 in the cytoplasm or by inhibiting the DNA binding of STAT1 in the nucleus. Might be involved, through interaction with host dynein, in intracellular microtubu
   2496..3101    +  CDS            M: MATRX_RABVH - Experimental evidence at protein level: Swiss-Prot protein existence level 1. Plays a major role in assembly, budding and uncoating of virion after membrane fusion. Completely covers the ribonucleoprotein coil and keep it in condensed bullet-shaped form. Inhibits viral transcription and stimulates replication. Plays a major role in early induction of TRAIL-mediated apoptosis in infected neurons. From Rabies virus (strain HEP-Flury) (RABV).
   3323..4252    +  CDS            Syp: SYPH_MOUSE - Experimental evidence at protein level: Swiss-Prot protein existence level 1. Possibly involved in structural functions as organizing other membrane components or in targeting the vesicles to the plasma membrane (By similarity). Involved in the regulation of short-term and long-term synaptic plasticity. From Mus musculus (Mouse).
   4289..5020    +  CDS            TagRFP-T: TagRFP-T is a basic (constitutively fluorescent) red fluorescent protein published in 2008, derived from Entacmaea quadricolor. It has low acid sensitivity.
   5554..11934   +  CDS            L: L_RABVH - Experimental evidence at protein level: Swiss-Prot protein existence level 1. RNA-directed RNA polymerase that catalyzes the replication of viral genomic RNA. The template is composed of the viral RNA tightly encapsidated by the nucleoprotein (N). The replicase mode is dependent on intracellular N protein concentration. In this mode, the polymerase replicates the whole viral genome without recognizing transcriptional signals, and the replicated genome is not caped or polyadenylated. From Rabies virus (strain HEP-Flury) (RABV).
  12066..12158   +  ncRNA          HDV ribozyme: Accession: RF00094 - Hepatitis delta virus ribozyme
  12165..12214   +  CDS            SET1 (fragment): solubility-enhancement tag derived from T7 phage gene 10B
  12222..12269   +  terminator     T7 terminator: transcription terminator for bacteriophage T7 RNA polymerase
  12319..12341   -  protein_bind   lac operator (fragment): The lac repressor binds to the lac operator to inhibit transcription in E. coli. This inhibition can be relieved by adding lactose or isopropyl-β-D-thiogalactopyranoside (IPTG). lac repressor encoded by lacI
  12345..12375   -  promoter       lac promoter: promoter for the E. coli lac operon
  12390..12411   -  protein_bind   CAP binding site: CAP binding activates transcription in the presence of cAMP. E. coli catabolite activator protein
  12424..12516   -  CDS            lacI (fragment): lac repressor; lacI; The lac repressor binds to the lac operator to inhibit transcription in E. coli. This inhibition can be relieved by adding lactose or isopropyl-β-D-thiogalactopyranoside (IPTG).
  12699..13287   -  rep_origin     ori: high-copy-number ColE1/pMB1/pBR322/pUC origin of replication
  13458..14318   -  CDS            AmpR: β-lactamase; bla; confers resistance to ampicillin, carbenicillin, and related antibiotics
  14319..14423   -  promoter       AmpR promoter: bla
  14450..14808   +  rep_origin     f1 ori (sequence partly withheld): f1 bacteriophage origin of replication; arrow indicates direction of (+) strand synthesis
  14910..15065   -  CDS            lacZα (fragment): LacZα fragment of β-galactosidase; lacZ fragment
  15133..15436   +  enhancer       CMV enhancer: human cytomegalovirus immediate early enhancer
  15437..15640   +  promoter       CMV promoter: human cytomegalovirus (CMV) immediate early promoter
  15636..15669   +  LTR            5' LTR (truncated) (fragment): truncated 5' long terminal repeat (LTR) from HIV-1
  15685..15703   +  promoter       T7 promoter: promoter for bacteriophage T7 RNA polymerase
  15729..15754   +  misc_RNA       sTRSV HHRz (fragment): hammerhead ribozyme from the tobacco ringspot virus satellite RNA (Khvorova et al., 2003)
>Addgene plasmid #172381 | CVS-N2c-SypRFP | addgene full sequence | sequence record 343693 | Addgene NGS Result
ACGCTTAACAACAAAACCAGAGAAGAAAAAGACAGCGTCAATTGCAAAGCAAAAATGTAACACCCCTACA
ATGGATGCCGACAAGATTGTGTTCAAAGTCAATAATCAGGTGGTCTCTTTGAAGCCTGAGATTATCGTGG
ATCAATATGAGTACAAGTACCCTGCCATCAAGGATTTGAAAAAGCCTTGTATCACCCTAGGGAAAGCCCC
CGACTTGAACAAAGCATACAAATCAGTTTTATCAGGCATGAATGCCGCCAAACTTGATCCGGATGATGTA
TGCTCCTACTTGGCAGCAGCAATGCAGTTCTTTGAGGGGACATGTCCGGAAGACTGGACCAGCTATGGAA
TCCTGATTGCACGAAAAGGAGATAGGATCACCCCAAACTCTCTAGTGGAGATAAAGCGTACTGATGTAGA
AGGGAATTGGGCTCTGACAGGAGGCATGGAATTGACAAGGGACCCCACTGTCTCTGAACATGCATCTTTA
GTCGGTCTTCTCCTGAGTCTGTACAGGTTGAGCAAAATATCAGGACAGAACACTGGTAACTATAAGACAA
ACATTGCAGATAGGATAGAGCAGATTTTCGAGACAGCACCTTTTGTTAAGATCGTGGAACACCATACCCT
AATGACAACTCACAAGATGTGTGCTAATTGGAGTACTATACCGAACTTCAGATTTTTGGCCGGAACCTAC
GACATGTTTTTCTCACGGATTGAGCATCTATATTCGGCAATCAGAGTGGGCACAGTCGTCACCGCTTATG
AAGACTGCTCAGGACTGGTATCGTTTACAGGGTTCATAAAGCAGATCAATCTCACCGCAAGGGAAGCAAT
ACTATATTTCTTCCACAAGAACTTTGAGGAAGAGATAAGAAGAATGTTCGAGCCAGGGCAAGAGACAGCT
GTTCCTCACTCTTATTTCATCCACTTCCGTTCACTAGGCTTGAGTGGGAAGTCTCCTTATTCATCGAATG
CTGTCGGTCATGTGTTCAATCTCATTCACTTTGTTGGATGCTACATGGGTCAAGTCAGATCTCTAAATGC
GACGGTTATTGCTGCATGTGCCCCTCATGAGATGTCTGTTCTAGGGGGCTATTTGGGAGAGGAATTCTTC
GGAAAAGGGACATTTGAAAGAAGGTTCTTCAGAGACGAGAAAGAACTTCAAGAATATGAGGCGGCTGAAC
TAACAAAGTCCGACGTGGCACTGGCAGATGACGGAACCGTCAACTCTGATGACGAGGACTATTTCTCTGG
TGAAACCAGAAGTCCAGAAGCTGTCTATACTCGAATCATGATGAATGGAGGTCGACTGAAGAGATCTCAT
ATACGGAGATATGTCTCAGTCAGTTCCAATCATCAAGCCCGTCCAAACTCATTCGCCGAATTTTTAAACA
AGACGTATTCGAATGACTCATAAGGAGTTGATTGACAGGGTGCCAGAAATCTATAGATTGTATATATCCA
TCATGAAAAAAACTAACACTCCTCCTTTCAAACCATCCCAAATATGAGCAAGATCTTTGTTAATCCGAGT
GCAATCAGAGCCGGTCTGGCCGATCTTGAGATGGCCGAAGAGACTGTTGATCTGATCAACAGAAACATAG
AAGACAATCAGGCTCATCTCCAGGGAGAACCCATAGAAGTGGACAACCTCCCTGAGGACATGAAGCGACT
TCACCTGGACGATGAAAAATCGTCCAACCTTGGTGAGATGGTTAGGGTGGGAGAAGGCAAGTATCGAGAG
GACTTTCAGATGGATGAGGGAGAGGACCCCAACCTCCTGTTCCAATCGTACCTGGATAATGTTGGAGTCC
AAATAGTCAGACAAATGAGGTCAGGAGAGAGATTCCTCAAGATATGGTCACAGACCGTAGAGGAAATTGT
ATCCTATGTCACGGTCAACTTTCCTAACCCTCCAAGAAGGTCTTCGGAGGATAAATCAACCCAGACTACT
GGCAGAGAGCTCAAGAAGGAGACAACGTCTGCTTTCTCTCAGAGAGAAAGCCAACCTTCGAAAGCTAGGA
TGGTGGCTCAAGTTGCCCCTGGTCCTCCAGCCCTTGAATGGTCAGCCACCAATGAAGAAGATGATCTATC
AGTAGAGGCTGAGATCGCTCATCAGATTGCTGAAAGCTTTTCCAAGAAGTACAAGTTTCCCTCCCGATCT
TCAGGAATATTCTTGTATAATTTTGAGCAACTGAAGATGAACCTTGATGACATAGTTAAAGAGGCAAAAA
ATGTACCGGGCGTGACCCGTCTGGCCCATGATGGATCCAAAATCCCCCTGAGATGCGTACTGGGATGGGT
CGCTTTGGCTAATTCCAAAAAATTCCAATTACTAGTCGAGGCTGACAAGCTAAGCAAAATCATGCAAGAT
GATTTGAATCGCTATACATCCTGCTAACCGAGTTTTCGAACTCAGTCCCTCCAGATAATGAAAACTGAGA
TGTTATGGAGTAGACATGAAAAAAACAGGCAACACCACTGATAAAATGAACGTTCTACGCAAGATAGTGA
AAAAATGTAGGGATGAGGACACTCAAAAGCCCTCTCCTGTGTCAGCCCCTCCGTATGACGATGACCTGTG
GCTTCCACCTCCTGAATATGTCCCGCTGAAAGAACTCACAAGCAAGAAGAACATGAGGAACTTTTGTGTC
AACGGGGAGGTTAAAGCGTGTAGCCCAAATGGTTACTCATTCAGGATTTTGCGGCACATTCTGAGATCAT
TCAACGAGATATACTCTGGGAATCATAGGATGATTGGGTTAGTCAAAATTGTTGTTGGACTAGCTTTATC
AGGAGCTCCAGTACCTGAGGGCATGAACTGGGTATACAAATTGAGGAGAACCCTTATATTCCAGTGGGCT
GATTCCAGGGGCCCTCTTGAAGGGGAGGAGTTAGATTACTCTCAAGAGATCACTTGGGATGATGATACTG
AATTCGTCGGATTGCAAATAAGAGTGAGCGCAAGACAATGTCATATTCAAGGCAGGATCTGGTGTATCAA
CACGAACTCGAGGGCATGTCAACTATGGTCTGACATGTCTCTTCAGACACAAAGGTCTGAAGAGGACAAA
GACTCTTCTCTGCTTCTAGAATAATCAGATTATATCCTGCAAGTGTATCACTTGTTTACCTCTGGAGGAG
AGAGCATACAGGCTTGACTCCGATCCTTGGGAGCAATAGAACAAAAAAACACACGTTATGGTGCCGTTAA
ATCGCTGCATTTTATCAAAGTCAAGTTGATAACCTTTACATTTTGAGCCTCTTGGATGTGAAAAAAACTA
TTAACATCCCTCAAAAGACCCCGGGTACGGCCGCCACCATGGACGTGGTGAATCAGCTGGTGGCTGGGGG
TCAGTTCCGGGTGGTCAAGGAGCCCCTTGGCTTCGTGAAGGTGCTGCAGTGGGTCTTTGCCATCTTCGCC
TTTGCTACGTGCGGCAGCTACACCGGAGAGCTTCGGCTGAGCGTGGAGTGTGCCAACAAGACGGAGAGTG
CCCTCAACATCGAAGTCGAATTTGAGTACCCATTCAGGCTGCACCAAGTGTACTTTGATGCACCCTCCTG
CGTTAAAGGGGGCACTACCAAGATCTTCCTAGTTGGTGACTACTCCTCCTCGGGTGAATTCTTTGTCACC
GTGGCTGTGTTTGCCTTCCTCTACTCCATGGGGGCCCTGGCCACCTACATCTTCCTGCAGAACAAGTACC
GAGAGAACAACAAAGGGCCAATGATGGACTTCCTGGCCACAGCAGTGTTCGCTTTCATGTGGCTAGTTAG
CTCATCCGCCTGGGCCAAAGGCCTGTCCGATGTGAAGATGGCCACTGACCCAGAGAACATTATCAAGGAG
ATGCCTATGTGCCGCCAGACAGGAAACACATGCAAGGAACTGAGGGACCCTGTGACTTCAGGACTCAACA
CCTCGGTGGTGTTTGGCTTCCTGAACCTGGTGCTCTGGGTTGGCAACCTATGGTTCGTGTTCAAGGAGAC
AGGCTGGGCCGCCCCATTCATGCGCGCACCTCCAGGCGCCCCAGAAAAGCAACCAGCTCCTGGCGATGCC
TACGGCGATGCGGGCTATGGGCAGGGCCCCGGAGGCTATGGGCCCCAGGACTCCTACGGGCCTCAGGGTG
GTTATCAACCCGATTACGGGCAGCCAGCCAGCGGCGGTGGCGGTGGCTACGGGCCTCAGGGCGACTATGG
GCAGCAAGGCTACGGCCAACAGGGTGCGCCCACCTCCTTCTCCAATCAGATGGGCGGAGGCCCTGGGATC
CACCGGCCGGTCGCCACCATGGTGTCTAAGGGCGAAGAGCTGATTAAGGAGAACATGCACATGAAGCTGT
ACATGGAGGGCACCGTGAACAACCACCACTTCAAGTGCACATCCGAGGGCGAAGGCAAGCCCTACGAGGG
CACCCAGACCATGAGAATCAAGGTGGTCGAGGGCGGCCCTCTCCCCTTCGCCTTCGACATCCTGGCTACC
AGCTTCATGTACGGCAGCAGAACCTTCATCAACCACACCCAGGGCATCCCCGACTTCTTTAAGCAGTCCT
TCCCTGAGGGCTTCACATGGGAGAGAGTCACCACATACGAAGACGGGGGCGTGCTGACCGCTACCCAGGA
CACCAGCCTCCAGGACGGCTGCCTCATCTACAACGTCAAGATCAGAGGGGTGAACTTCCCATCCAACGGC
CCTGTGATGCAGAAGAAAACACTCGGCTGGGAGGCCAACACCGAGATGCTGTACCCCGCTGACGGCGGCC
TGGAAGGCAGAACCGACATGGCCCTGAAGCTCGTGGGCGGGGGCCACCTGATCTGCAACTTCAAGACCAC
ATACAGATCCAAGAAACCCGCTAAGAACCTCAAGATGCCCGGCGTCTACTATGTGGACCACAGACTGGAA
AGAATCAAGGAGGCCGACAAAGAGACCTACGTCGAGCAGCACGAGGTGGCTGTGGCCAGATACTGCGACC
TCCCTAGCAAACTGGGGCACAAACTTAATGGCATGGACGAGCTGTACAAGTAAGCTAGCGGCGCCTAGCC
GGTCATCCTTTTGACGATTCCAGTCCCGAGGATAACCTCCTCTCGGGATTGGGGGGAATCTTTGGATCCA
GTAGTCCTCCTTGAACTCCGTCCAACAGGGCAGATTCAAGAGTCATAAGACTTTCATTAATCATTTCAGT
TGATCAGACATGGTCGTGTAGATTCTCTTAATACGGGAGATCTTCTAGCAGTTTCAGTGACCAACGGTGC
TTTCATTCTCCAGGAACTGATACCAAAGGTTGTGGACAGGCCAAGGGGTACTTCGGATGACTCTGTGCTT
GGGCACAGAAAGAGGTCGTAGTGTGCCCCCCGATAGCGGACTCGACATGAATCAACTAAGAAAGGCAATC
TGCCTCCCATGATGGACATAAGCAATAGTTCACAACCATCTTGCATCTCAGTGAAGTGTACATAACTATT
GAGGGCTGGGTCATCTAAGCATTTCAGTCGAGAAAAAAACTGTAGACCAAAAGAACAACTAGCAACACTT
CTCATCCAGAGACCCATATCAAGATGCTAGATCCGGGAGAGGTTTATGATGACCCTATTGATCCAATTGA
GTCAGAGGCTGAACCCAGAGGAACCCCCACTGTCCCCAACATCTTGAGGAACTCCGACTACAATCTCAAT
TCTCCTTTGATAGAGGATCCTGCCAAACTAATGTTAGAATGGTTGAAGACAGGGAACAGACCTTATCGGA
TGACTTTGACAGACAATTGCTCCAGGTCTTACAAAGTTTTGAAAGATTATTTCAAGAAAGTAGATTTGGG
TTCTCTCAAAGTGGGCGGAACTGCTGCACAGTCAATGGTTTCTCTCTGGTTGTGTGGTGCCCACTCTGAA
TCAAACAGGAGCCGGAGATGTATAACCGACTTGGCCCATTTCTATTCCAAGTCATCCCCCATAGAGAAGC
TATTGAATTGTACGCTAGGAAACAGAGGCCTGAGAATCCCACCAGAGGGGGTGTTAAATTGCCTCGAGAG
GGTCAATTATGACAAGGCATTTGGGAGGTATCTGGCCAACACGTATTCCTCTTACTTGTTTTTCCATGTA
ATCACCTTATACATGAATGCCTTAGACTGGGAAGAGGAAAAGACCATCCTGGCATTATGGAAAGATATAA
CCTCAGTGGATACCGAGAAGGACTTGGTCAAATTCAAAGATCAAATATGGGGACTGTTGATTGTGACAAA
GGACTTTGTTTACTCTCAGAGTTCAAACTGTCTTTTTGACAGAAACTACACACTGATGCTAAAGGATCTT
TTCTTGTCTCGATTCAACTCCTTAATGATTCTGCTTTCTCCCCCTGAGCCCCGATACTCAGATGACTTAA
TATCTCAGCTGTGCCAGCTATACATCGCTGGGGATCAAGTCTTGTCCATGTGTGGGAACTCCGGCTATGA
AGTCATCAAAATATTGGAGCCATATGTCGTGAACAGTTTGGTCCAGAGGGCAGAGAAGTTTAGGCCTCTC
ATCCACCCCTTGGGAGACTTTCCTATGTTCATAAAAGACAAGGTGAATCAACTTGAAGGGACTTTTGGTC
CCAGTGCAAAGAGGTTTTTTAGGGTTTTAGATCAATTCGACAACATACATGACTTAGTATTTGTGTATGG
CTGTTACAGACATTGGGGGCACCCCTATATAGATTATCGGAAGGGTCTGTCGAAACTATATGATCAAGTT
CACATTAAGAAAGTAATAGATAAGTCCTACCAGGAGTGTTTAGCAAGTGACTTGGCCAGAAGGATCCTCA
GATGGGGATTTGACAAGTACTCCAAATGGTATCTAGATTCGAGATTCCTTGCCCGAGACCACCCCTTGAC
TCCTTATGTCAAGACCCAAACATGGCCACCCAAACATATAGTAGACTTGGTGGGGGACACATGGCATAAG
CTCCCGATCACGCAGATCTTTGAAATTCCTGAATCAATGGACCCGTCAGAGATACTGGATGACAAATCAC
ATTCTTTCACCAGAACAAGGTTAGCTTCTTGGCTGTCAGAGAACCGAGGGGGGCCTGTTCCTAGCGAGAA
GGTCATTATCACGGCCCTGTCTAAGCCACCTGTCAATCCCCGAGAGTTTTTGAAATCTATAGACCTCGGA
GGATTGCCAGATGAGGATTTGATAATTGGCCTCAAACCAAAGGAACGGGAGTTGAAGATCGAGGGCCGAT
TCTTTGCTCTAATGTCATGGAATCTAAGATTATATTTTGTCATCACCGAAAAGCTCTTGGCCAACTACAT
TTTGCCACTTTTTGACGCACTGACTATGACAGACAACCTGAACAAGGTGTTCAAAAAGTTGATCGACAGG
GTCACCGGGCAAGGGCTTTTGGACTATTCTAGGGTCACATACGCATTTCACCTGGACTATGAGAAATGGA
ACAATCATCAAAGATTGGAGTCAACAGAGGATGTATTCTCTGTCCTAGATCAGGTGTTTGGATTGAAGAG
GGTGTTTTCTAGAACACACGAGTTTTTTCAGAAGTCCTGGATCTATTATTCAGACAGATCAGACCTCATT
GGGTTATGGGAGGACCAAATATATTGCTTGGATATGTCTAACGGCCCAACCTGCTGGAATGGCCAAGATG
GCGGGCTAGAGGGCTTGCGGCAGAAGGGCTGGAGTCTAGTCAGTTTATTAATGATAGATAGAGAATCTCA
AACCAGGAACACAAGAACCAAGATACTAGCTCAAGGAGACAACCAGGTTCTGTGTCCTACATACATGTTG
TCACCGGGATTGTCTCAAGAGGGGCTTCTCTATGAGTTAGAGAGCATATCAAGGAATGCACTCTCAATAT
ACCGAGCTATCGAGGAAGGAGCATCTAAGCTGGGGCTGATCATCAAGAAGGAAGAGACCATGTGTAGTTA
TGACTTTCTCATATATGGGAAGACCCCCTTATTTCGAGGCAACATATTGGTGCCTGAATCCAAAAGATGG
GCCCGAGTCTCTTGCATCTCTAACGACCAAATAGTCAACCTCGCCAATATAATGTCGACAGTATCCACCA
ATGCGCTGACAGTGGCACAACACTCTCAATCTCTGATCAAACCTATGAGGGATTTTCTGCTCATGTCAGT
ACAGGCAGTTTTCCACTACCTGTTGTTTAGCCCAATCCTAAAAGGCAGAGTTTATAAGATTCTGAGTGCT
GAAGGGGAGAGCTTTCTCCTAGCCATGTCGCGGATAATCTACCTAGATCCTTCTTTGGGAGGGGTGTCTG
GAATGTCTCTCGGGAGGTTCCATATACGTCAGTTCTCAGACCCTGTCTCTGAAGGGTTGTCATTCTGGAG
AGAGATCTGGTTAGGCTCTCATGAGTCCTGGATTCACGCGTTGTGTCAGGAGGCCGGGAACCCCGATCTT
GGAGAGAGAACACTCGAGAGCTTCACTCGCCTTTTAGAAGATCCTACTACCTTAAATATCAAAGGAGGGG
CCAGCCCTACCATTCTACTCAAGGATGCTATCAGAAAGGCTCTGTACGACGAGGTGGACAAGGTGGAAAA
TTCAGAGTTTCGAGAGGCAATCCTGCTGTCCAAGACCCATAGAGATAACTTTATACTCTTTTTAAAATCT
GTTGAGCCTCTGTTCCCTCGATTTCTCAGTGAGCTCTTCAGTTCGTCTTTCTTGGGAATACCGGAGTCAA
TCATTGGACTGATACAAAACTCCCGGACAATAAGAAGGCAGTTTAGAAAGAGTCTCTCAAGAACTTTAGA
AGAGTCCTTCTACAACTCAGAGATCCACGGGATTAATCGGATAACCCAGACACCTCAAAGGGTCGGAAGG
GTGTGGCCTTGCTCTTCAGAGAGGGCAGATCTACTTAGGGAGATCTCTTGGGGGAGGAAAGTGGTAGGCA
CGACAGTTCCTCACCCTTCCGAGATGTTGGAGTTGTTTCCCAAATCCTCCATTTCCTGCACTTGTGGAGC
AACAGGGGGAGGCAATCCTAGAGTCTCTGTATCAGTACTCCCGTCCTTCGATCAGTCATTTTTCTCACGG
GGCCCCCTAAAGGGATACTTGGGCTCGTCCACCTCCATGTCAACCCAGCTATTCCATGCATGGGAAAAAG
TCACTAATGTTCATGTGGTGAAAAGGGCTCTATCGTTAAAAGAATCTATAAACTGGTTCATCAATAGGAA
TTCCAATTTGGCTCAAACTCTAATTGGAAACATCATGTCTCTGACAGGCCCTGATTTCCCTCTAGAAGAG
GCCCCTGTTTTCAAACGGACAGGGTCAGCCTTGCATAGGTTCAAGTCTGCCAGATACAGCGAAGGAGGGT
ATTCTTCTGTTTGCCCTAACCTTCTCTCCCATATCTCTGTTAGTACAGACACTATGTCTGATTTGACCCA
AAACGGGAAGAACTATGATTTCATGTTTCAGCCATTGATGCTTTATGCGCAAACATGGACATCGGAACTG
GTACAGAGGGATACAAGACTTAGAGACTCCACGTTTCACTGGCACCTTCGGTGCAACAGATGTGTGAGGC
CCATTGATGATATAACACTGGAAACTTCTCAGATCTTCGAGTTCCCGGATGTGTCAAAAAGGATATCCAG
GATGGTTTCTGGAGCTGTCCCTCAATTTCAGAAGCTTCCTGATATCCGTCTAAGACCAGGTGATTTTGAA
TCCCTAAGTGGTAGAGAAAAGTCTCGCCATATAGGGTCAGCTCAGGGGCTCTTATACTCAATCTTAGTAG
CAATTCACGACTCAGGATACAATGATGGGACCATCTTCCCTGTCAACATATACGGCAAAGTTTCCCCCAG
AGACTATTTGAGAGGGCTTGCAAGAGGGATCTTGATAGGGTCCTCGATTTGCTTCTTGACACGAATGACA
AATATTAACATTAACAGACCTCTTGAATTGATCTCAGGGGTAATTTCCTATATTCTCCTGAGGCTGGATA
ATCATCCCTCTCTGTATATAATGCTTAGAGAACCGTCTCTTAGAGGAGAAATATTCTCTATCCCTCAGAA
AATCCCCGCCGCTTACCCAACCACTATGAGAGAAGGCAACAGATCGATTTTGTGTTACCTCCAACACGTG
CTACGCTATGAGCGAGAGGCAATCACGGCGTCCCCGGAGAATGACTGGCTGTGGATCTTCTCAGACTTCA
GAAGTGTGAAAATGACGTACTTGACCCTCATTACCTACCAGTCTCACCTCCTACTCCAGAGGGTTGAGAG
AAACTTGTCTAAGAGTATGAGAGCTACTCTGCGACAAATGAGTTCCTTAATGAGGCAAGTGCTGGGTGGG
CACGGAGAAGATACCTTGGAGTCAGACGATGACATTCAACGATTACTAAAAGACTCTTTGCGAAAGACAA
GGTGGGTGGATCAAGAGGTGCGCCATGCAGCTAGAACCATGAATGGAGATTACAGCCCCGACAAGAAAGT
ATCCCACAAGGCAGGATGTTCAGAATGGGTCTGCTCTGCTCAACAGATTGCCGTCTCCACCTCAGCCAAC
CCGGCCCCTGTCTCAGAGCTTGACATTAGGGCCCTCTCTAAGAGGTTTCAAAACCCCTTGATCTCGGGCC
TGAGAGTGGTTCAGTGGGCAACCGGTGCCCATTATAAGCTTAAGCCTATTCTAGATGATCTAAATGTTTT
CCCATCTCTCTGTCTTGTAATTGGAGACGGGTCAGGGGGAATATCAAGGGCAGTTCTCAACATGTTTCCA
GATTCTAAGCTTGTGTTCAACAGCCTATTGGAGGTGAATGATCTGATGGCTTCCGGAACACATCCACTGC
CTCCTTCAGCAATCATGAGTGGAGGAGATGACATCATCTCCAGAGTGATAGACTTTGACTCAATATGGGA
GAAACCGTCCGACCTGAGGAACTCGGCCACCTGGAGATACTTCCAGTCGGTTCAAAAACAGGTCAACATG
TCGTATGACCTCATTATTTGTGATGCAGAAGTTACTGATATTGCATCTATCAACCGGATAACTCTGTTGA
TGTCTGATTTCGCATTGTCTATAGATGGACCACTTTATCTGGTCTTCAAAACTTACGGGACTATGCTAGT
AAACCCGGACTATAAAGCTATTCAACATCTGTCAAGAGCGTTCCCTTCGGTCACAGGGTTTGTAACCCAA
GTAACTTCATCCTTTTCTTCTGAGCTATACCTCCGGTTCTCTAAACGAGGAAAGTTTTTCAGGGACGCCG
AGTACTTGACCTCTTCCACCCTTCGAGAGATGAGCCTTGTGTTGTTCAATTGCAGCAGCCCCAAAAGTGA
GATGCAGAGAGCTCGTTCCTTAAACTATCAAGACCTGGTAAGGGGATTTCCTGAAGAGATCATATCAAAT
CCTTACAACGAAATGATCATAACTCTGATTGACAATGATGTAGAGTCCTTCCTAGTCCACAAGATGGTGG
ATGATCTTGAGCTACAGAGGGGAACTCTGTCTAAAGTGGCTATCATTATATCCATCATGATCGTTTTTTC
CAATAGAGTCTTCAACATTTCCAAACCTTTGACTGACCCCTTGTTCTACCCCCCATCTGATCCTAAAATC
CTGAGGCACTTCAACATATGTTGCAGTACTATGATGTATCTATCTACCGCTTTAGGCGACGTCCCTAACT
TCGCAAGACTTCATGACCTGTATAACAGACCTATAACTTGTTACTTCAGAAAACAAGTTATTCGAGGGAA
TATTTATCTATCTTGGAGTTGGTCCGATGATACCCCAGTGTTCAAGAGAGTAGCCTGTAATTCTAGCTTG
AGTCTGTCATCTCACTGGATCAGGTTGATCTACAAGATAGTGAAGACTACCAGACTCATTGGCAGCATAA
AAGACCTATCAGGAGAGGTAGAACGACATCTTCATGGGTATAACAGATGGATCACCCTCGAGGATATCCG
ATCTAGATCATCCCTACTAGATTACAGTTGTTTGTAAGCCGGATATTACCGAAAGCCTGTGCATGCTAAA
ATTCTTGTATGATGCATCTTGAAAAAAACAAGATCTTGAATCCGGACCTCTGGTTGTTTGATTGTTTTTT
CCATCTTTATTGTTTTTTTGTTAAGCGTGGGTCGGCATGGCATCTCCACCTCCTCGCGGTCCGACCTGGG
CATCCGAAGGAGGACGCACGTCCACTCGGATGGCTAAGGGAGGGCGGGGATCCGGCTGCTAACAAAGCCC
GAAAGGAAGCTGAGTTGGCTGCTGCCACCGCTGAGCAATAACTAGCATAACCCCTTGGGGCCTCTAAACG
GGTCTTGAGGGGTTTTTTGCTGAAAGTCGCGCTTGGCGTAATCATGGTCATAGCTGTTTCCTGTGTGAAA
TTGTTATCCGCTCACAATTCCACACAACATACGAGCCGGAAGCATAAAGTGTAAAGCCTGGGGTGCCTAA
TGAGTGAGCTAACTCACATTAATTGCGTTGCGCTCACTGCCCGCTTTCCAGTCGGGAAACCTGTCGTGCC
AGCTGCATTAATGAATCGGCCAACGCGCGGGGAGAGGCGGTTTGCGTATTGGGCGCTCTTCCGCTTCCTC
GCTCACTGACTCGCTGCGCTCGGTCGTTCGGCTGCGGCGAGCGGTATCAGCTCACTCAAAGGCGGTAATA
CGGTTATCCACAGAATCAGGGGATAACGCAGGAAAGAACATGTGAGCAAAAGGCCAGCAAAAGGCCAGGA
ACCGTAAAAAGGCCGCGTTGCTGGCGTTTTTCCATAGGCTCCGCCCCCCTGACGAGCATCACAAAAATCG
ACGCTCAAGTCAGAGGTGGCGAAACCCGACAGGACTATAAAGATACCAGGCGTTTCCCCCTGGAAGCTCC
CTCGTGCGCTCTCCTGTTCCGACCCTGCCGCTTACCGGATACCTGTCCGCCTTTCTCCCTTCGGGAAGCG
TGGCGCTTTCTCATAGCTCACGCTGTAGGTATCTCAGTTCGGTGTAGGTCGTTCGCTCCAAGCTGGGCTG
TGTGCACGAACCCCCCGTTCAGCCCGACCGCTGCGCCTTATCCGGTAACTATCGTCTTGAGTCCAACCCG
GTAAGACACGACTTATCGCCACTGGCAGCAGCCACTGGTAACAGGATTAGCAGAGCGAGGTATGTAGGCG
GTGCTACAGAGTTCTTGAAGTGGTGGCCTAACTACGGCTACACTAGAAGAACAGTATTTGGTATCTGCGC
TCTGCTGAAGCCAGTTACCTTCGGAAAAAGAGTTGGTAGCTCTTGATCCGGCAAACAAACCACCGCTGGT
AGCGGTGGTTTTTTTGTTTGCAAGCAGCAGATTACGCGCAGAAAAAAAGGATCTCAAGAAGATCCTTTGA
TCTTTTCTACGGGGTCTGACGCTCAGTGGAACGAAAACTCACGTTAAGGGATTTTGGTCATGAGATTATC
AAAAAGGATCTTCACCTAGATCCTTTTAAATTAAAAATGAAGTTTTAAATCAATCTAAAGTATATATGAG
TAAACTTGGTCTGACAGTTACCAATGCTTAATCAGTGAGGCACCTATCTCAGCGATCTGTCTATTTCGTT
CATCCATAGTTGCCTGACTCCCCGTCGTGTAGATAACTACGATACGGGAGGGCTTACCATCTGGCCCCAG
TGCTGCAATGATACCGCGAGACCCACCCTTGGAGGCTCCAGATTTATCAGCAATAAACCAGCCAGCCGGA
AGGGCCGAGCGCAGAAGTGGTCCTGCAACTTTATCCGCCTCCATCCAGTCTATTAATTGTTGCCGGGAAG
CTAGAGTAAGTAGTTCGCCAGTTAATAGTTTGCGCAACGTTGTTGCCATTGCTACAGGCATCGTGGTGTC
ACGCTCGTCGTTTGGTATGGCTTCATTCAGCTCCGGTTCCCAACGATCAAGGCGAGTTACATGATCCCCC
ATGTTGTGCAAAAAAGCGGTTAGCTCCTTCGGTCCTCCGATCGTTGTCAGAAGTAAGTTGGCCGCAGTGT
TATCACTCATGGTTATGGCAGCACTGCATAATTCTCTTACTGTCATGCCATCCGTAAGATGCTTTTCTGT
GACTGGTGAGTACTCAACCAAGTCATTCTGAGAATAGTGTATGCGGCGACCGAGTTGCTCTTGCCCGGCG
TCAATACGGGATAATACCGCGCCACATAGCAGAACTTTAAAAGTGCTCATCATTGGAAAACGTTCTTCGG
GGCGAAAACTCTCAAGGATCTTACCGCTGTTGAGATCCAGTTCGATGTAACCCACTCGTGCACCCAACTG
ATCTTCAGCATCTTTTACTTTCACCAGCGTTTCTGGGTGAGCAAAAACAGGAAGGCAAAATGCCGCAAAA
AAGGGAATAAGGGCGACACGGAAATGTTGAATACTCATACTCTTCCTTTTTCAATATTATTGAAGCATTT
ATCAGGGTTATTGTCTCATGAGCGGATACATATTTGAATGTATTTAGAAAAATAAACAAATAGGGGTTCC
GCGCACATTTCCCCGAAAAGTGCCACCTG
[124 nt withheld, positions 14450-14573]
C
[91 nt withheld, positions 14575-14665]
A
[49 nt withheld, positions 14667-14715]
CCTTTGACGTTGGAGTCCACGTTCTTT
[37 nt withheld, positions 14743-14779]
ACCCTATCTCGGTCTATTCTTTTGATTTATAAGGGATTTTGCCGATTTCGGCCTATTGGTTAAAAAAATG
AGCTGATTTAACAAAAATTTAACGCGAATTTTAACAAAATATTAACGCTTACAATTTCCATTCGCCATTC
AGGCTGCGCAACTGTTGGGAAGGGCGATCGGTGCGGGCCTCTTCGCTATTACGCCAGCTGGCGAAAGGGG
GATGTGCTGCAAGGCGATTAAGTTGGGTAACGCGAGGGTTTTCCCAGTCACGACGTTGTAAAACGACGGC
CAGTGAGCGCGCCTAGTTATTAATAGTAATCAATTACGGGGTCATTAGTTCATAGCCCATATATGGAGTT
CCGCGTTACATAACTTACGGTAAATGGCCCGCCTGGCTGACCGCCCAACGACCCCCGCCCATTGACGTCA
ATAATGACGTATGTTCCCATAGTAACGCCAATAGGGACTTTCCATTGACGTCAATGGGTGGAGTATTTAC
GGTAAACTGCCCACTTGGCAGTACATCAAGTGTATCATATGCCAAGTACGCCCCCTATTGACGTCAATGA
CGGTAAATGGCCCGCCTGGCATTATGCCCAGTACATGACCTTATGGGACTTTCCTACTTGGCAGTACATC
TACGTATTAGTCATCGCTATTACCATGGTGATGCGGTTTTGGCAGTACATCAATGGGCGTGGATAGCGGT
TTGACTCACGGGGATTTCCAAGTCTCCACCCCATTGACGTCAATGGGAGTTTGTTTTGGCACCAAAATCA
ACGGGACTTTCCAAAATGTCGTAACAACTCCGCCCCATTGACGCAAATGGGCGGTAGGCGTGTACGGTGG
GAGGTCTATATAAGCAGAGCTCTCTGGCTAACTAGAGAACCCACTGCTTACTGGCTTATCGAAATTAATA
CGACTCACTATAGGGAGACCCAAGCTGGCTAGATTAAGCGTCTGATGAGTCCGTGAGGACGAAACCCGGC
GTACCGGGTC
